>Addgene plasmid #219901 | pCfb13226 | addgene full sequence | sequence record 435635 | Addgene NGS Result
GGAAACTGCTGAGTAATTTCGAGGTTGGTTCCTAACAAAAGCCAAGAAACGCGCCGATGGTTTAGTGGTA
AAATCCATCGTTGCCATCGATGGGCCCCCGGTTCGATTCCGGGTCGGCGCAAACAGAGGCGACCAGTCCT
GGTTTTAGAGCTAGAAATAGCAAGTTAAAATAAGGCTAGTCCGTTATCAACTTGAAAAAGTGGCACCGAG
TCGGTGGTGCTTTTTTTGTGTGGGTACGGTCACCACAAGCGCCCACCCCGCCTGGTCTGCCAGTTTATCC
AAACTAGGCAGTCACAGAGTCGAGCGAACGGAACACCACCTCGCCTTCGACTCCCCCAGCTACCGCTCGT
TAGGTTTTGAGTACTCAGAGTAAGACTTTCTTAACTCCCTTCACTTCAAACTGACTGAAGAGCTCTTCAA
TGATCCGAACGTTCCACTCTACCGAGCGACGTTCAGCCATTGTGGTCAACAACAACAACAAGGTGTCCAA
GCCCTCGCCCAACTTCTCGTCCAAGAAGTTGTCGCCTGTGGCCCAGGCTCCTATTGTCGTGTCTGACGCG
TCAGACTCCTCGGCTATTCGAATCGCGTGCATTCGCGGCCGCATTTAAATCCCCACTTCAGAAGTTCCTA
TACTTTCTAGAGAATAGGAACTTCACTATAGAGTCGAATAAGGGCGACACCCCATAATTAGCCCGGGCGA
AAGGCCCAGTCTTTCGACTGAGCCTTTCGTTTTATTTGATGCCTGGCAGTTCCCTACTCTCGCATGGGGA
GTCCCCACACTACCATCGGCGCTACGGCGTTTCACTTCTGAGTTCGGCATGGGGTCAGGTGGGACCACCG
CGCTACTGCCGCCAGGCAAACAAGGGGTGTTATGAGCCATATTCAGGTATAAATGGGCTCGCGATAATGT
TCAGAATTGGTTAATTGGTTGTAACACTGACCCCTATTTGTTTATTTTTCTAAATACATTCAAATATGTA
TCCGCTCATGAGACAATAACCCTGATAAATGCTTCAATAATATTGAAAAAGGAAGAATATGAGTATTCAA
CATTTCCGTGTCGCCCTTATTCCCTTTTTTGCGGCATTTTGCCTTCCTGTTTTTGCTCACCCAGAAACGC
TGGTGAAAGTAAAAGATGCTGAAGATCAGTTGGGTGCACGAGTGGGTTACATCGAACTGGATCTCAACAG
CGGTAAGATCCTTGAGAGTTTTCGCCCCGAAGAACGTTTTCCAATGATGAGCACTTTTAAAGTTCTGCTA
TGTGGCGCGGTATTATCCCGTATTGACGCCGGGCAAGAGCAACTCGGTCGCCGCATACACTATTCTCAGA
ATGACTTGGTTGAGTACTCACCAGTCACAGAAAAGCATCTTACGGATGGCATGACAGTAAGAGAATTATG
CAGTGCTGCCATAACCATGAGTGATAACACTGCGGCCAACTTACTTCTGACAACGATCGGAGGACCGAAG
GAGCTAACCGCTTTTTTGCACAACATGGGGGATCATGTAACTCGCCTTGATCGTTGGGAACCGGAGCTGA
ATGAAGCCATACCAAACGACGAGCGTGACACCACGATGCCTGTAGCGATGGCAACAACGTTGCGCAAACT
ATTAACTGGCGAACTACTTACTCTAGCTTCCCGGCAACAATTAATAGACTGGATGGAGGCGGATAAAGTT
GCAGGACCACTTCTGCGCTCGGCCCTTCCGGCTGGCTGGTTTATTGCTGATAAATCCGGAGCCGGTGAGC
GTGGTTCTCGCGGTATCATCGCAGCGCTGGGGCCAGATGGTAAGCCCTCCCGTATCGTAGTTATCTACAC
GACGGGGAGTCAGGCAACTATGGATGAACGAAATAGACAGATCGCTGAGATAGGTGCCTCACTGATTAAG
CATTGGTAAGCAGAGCATTACGCTGACTTGACGGGACGGCGCAAGCTCATGACCAAAATCCCTTAACGTG
AGTTACGCGCGCGTCGTTCCACTGAGCGTCAGACCCCGTAGAAAAGATCAAAGGATCTTCTTGAGATCCT
TTTTTTCTGCGCGTAATCTGCTGCTTGCAAACAAAAAAACCACCGCTACCAGCGGTGGTTTGTTTGCCGG
ATCAAGAGCTACCAACTCTTTTTCCGAAGGTAACTGGCTTCAGCAGAGCGCAGATACCAAATACTGTTCT
TCTAGTGTAGCCGTAGTTAGCCCACCACTTCAAGAACTCTGTAGCACCGCCTACATACCTCGCTCTGCTA
ATCCTGTTACCAGTGGCTGCTGCCAGTGGCGATAAGTCGTGTCTTACCGGGTTGGACTCAAGACGATAGT
TACCGGATAAGGCGCAGCGGTCGGGCTGAACGGGGGGTTCGTGCACACAGCCCAGCTTGGAGCGAACGAC
CTACACCGAACTGAGATACCTACAGCGTGAGCTATGAGAAAGCGCCACGCTTCCCGAAGGGAGAAAGGCG
GACAGGTATCCGGTAAGCGGCAGGGTCGGAACAGGAGAGCGCACGAGGGAGCTTCCAGGGGGAAACGCCT
GGTATCTTTATAGTCCTGTCGGGTTTCGCCACCTCTGACTTGAGCGTCGATTTTTGTGATGCTCGTCAGG
GGGGCGGAGCCTATGGAAAAACGCCAGCAACGCGGCCTTTTTACGGTTCCTGGCCTTTTGCTGGCCTTTT
GCTCACATGTTCTTTCCTGCGTTATCCCCTGATTCTGTGGATAACCGTATTACCGCCTTTGAGTGAGCTG
ATACCGCTCGCCGCAGCCGAACGACCGAGCGCAGCGAGTCAGTGAGCGAGGAAGCGGAAGGCGAGAGTAG
GGAACTGCCAGGCATCAAACTAAGCAGAAGGCCCCTGACGGATGGCCTTTTTGCGTTTCTACAAACTCTT
TCTGTGTTGTAAAACGACGGCCAGTCTTAAGCTCGGGCCCCCTGGGCGGTTCTGATAACGAGTAATCGTT
AATCCGCAAATAACGTAAAAACCCGCTTCGGCGGGTTTTTTTATGGGGGGAGTTTAGGGAAAGAGCATTT
GTCAGAATATTTAAGGGCGCCTGTCACTTTGCTTGATATATGAGAATTATTTAACCTTATAAATGAGAAA
AAAGCAACGCACTTTAAATAAGATACGTTGCTTTTTCGATTGATGAACACCTATAATTAAACTATTCATC
TATTATTTATGATTTTTTGTATATACAATATTTCTAGTTTGTTAAAGAGAATTAAGAAAATAAATCTCGA
AAATAATAAAGGGAAAATCAGTTTTTGATATCAAAATTATACATGTCAACGATAATACAAAATATAATAC
AAACTATAAGATGTTATCAGTATTTATTATGCATTTAGAATAAATTTTGTGTCGCCCTTATTCGACTCAC
TATAGAAGTTCCTATTCTCTAGAAAGTATAGGAACTTCACTTCATTTTATTTAAATTTGCGGCCGCTATG
TCTGATAAAAGGATGTAACATAGGCAAGCTGCTCGTGAGTGTTGAGTACGAACCTTAGATCCAAATCACC
CGCACCCACGGATATACTTGCTTGAATATACAGTAGTAAGGAGTTTGGCGCCCGTTTTTTCGAGCCCCAC
ACGTTTCGGTGAGTATGAGCGGCGGCAGATTCGAGCGTTTCCGGTTTCCGCGGCTGGACGAGAGCCCATG
ATGGGGGCTCCCACCACCAGCAATCAGGGCCCTGATTACACACCCACCTGTAATGTCATGCTGTTCATCG
TGGTTAATGCTGCTGTGTGCTGTGTGTGTGTGTTGTTTGGCGCTCATTGTTGCGTTATGCAGCGTACACC
ACAATATTGGAAGCTTATTAGCCTTTCTATTTTTTCGTTTGCAAGGCTTAACAACATTGCTGTGGAGAGG
GATGGGGATATGGAGGCCGCTGGAGGGAGTCGGAGAGGCGTTTTGGAGCGGCTTGGCCTGGCGCCCAGCT
CGCGAAACGCACCTAGGACCCTTTGGCACGCCGAAATGTGCCACTTTTCAGTCTAGTAACGCCTTACCTA
CGTCATTCCATGCATGCATGTTTGCGCCTTTTTTCCCTTGCCCTTGATCGCCACACAGTACAGTGCACTG
TACAGTGGAGGTTTTGGGGGGGTCTTAGATGGGAGCTAAAAGCGGCCTAGCGGTACACTAGTGGGATTGT
ATGGAGTGGCATGGAGCCTAGGTGGAGCCTGACAGGACGCACGACCGGCTAGCCCGTGACAGACGATGGG
TGGCTCCTGTTGTCCACCGCGTACAAATGTTTGGGCCAAAGTCTTGTCAGCCTTGCTTGCGAACCTAATT
CCCAATTTTGTCACTTCGCACCCCCATTGATCGAGCCCTAACCCCTGCCCATCAGGCAATCCAATTAAGC
TCGCATTGTCTGCCTTGTTTAGTTTGGCTCCTGCCCGTTTCGGCGTCCACTTGCACAAACACAAACAAGC
ATTATATATAAGGCTCGTCTCTCCCTCCCAACCACACTCACTTTTTTGCCCGTCTTCCCTTGCTAACACA
AAAGTCAAGAACACAAACAACCACCCCAACCCCCTTACACACAAGACATATCTACAGCAATGGGTAAAAA
GCCTGAACTCACCGCGACGTCTGTCGAGAAGTTTCTGATCGAAAAGTTCGACAGCGTCTCCGACCTGATG
CAGCTCTCGGAGGGCGAAGAATCTCGTGCTTTCAGCTTCGATGTAGGAGGGCGTGGATATGTCCTGCGGG
TAAATAGCTGCGCCGATGGTTTCTACAAAGATCGTTATGTTTATCGGCACTTTGCATCGGCCGCGCTCCC
GATTCCGGAAGTGCTTGACATTGGGGAATTCAGCGAGAGCCTGACCTATTGCATCTCCCGCCGTGCACAG
GGTGTCACGTTGCAAGACCTGCCTGAAACCGAACTGCCCGCTGTTCTGCAGCCGGTCGCGGAGGCAATGG
ATGCCATTGCTGCGGCCGATCTTAGCCAGACGAGCGGGTTCGGCCCATTCGGACCGCAAGGAATCGGTCA
ATACACTACATGGCGTGATTTCATATGCGCGATTGCTGATCCCCATGTGTATCACTGGCAAACTGTGATG
GACGACACCGTCAGTGCGTCCGTCGCGCAGGCTCTCGATGAGCTGATGCTTTGGGCCGAGGACTGCCCCG
AAGTCCGGCACCTCGTGCACGCGGATTTCGGCTCCAACAATGTCCTGACGGACAATGGCCGCATAACAGC
GGTCATTGACTGGAGCGAGGCGATGTTCGGGGATTCCCAATACGAGGTCGCCAACATCTTCTTCTGGAGG
CCGTGGTTGGCTTGTATGGAGCAGCAGACGCGCTACTTCGAGCGGAGGCATCCGGAGCTTGCAGGATCGC
CGCGGCTCCGGGCGTATATGCTCCGCATTGGTCTTGACCAACTCTATCAGAGCTTGGTTGACGGCAATTT
CGATGATGCAGCTTGGGCGCAGGGTCGATGCGACGCAATCGTCCGATCCGGAGCCGGGACTGTCGGGCGT
ACACAAATCGCCCGCAGAAGCGCGGCCGTCTGGACCGATGGCTGTGTAGAAGTACTCGCCGATAGTGGAA
ACCGACGCCCCAGCACTCGTCCGAGGGCAAAGGAATAATCATGTAATTAGTTATGTCACGCTTACATTCA
CGCCCTCCCCCCACATCCGCTCTAACCGAAAAGGAAGGAGTTAGACAACCTGAAGTCTAGGTCCCTATTT
ATTTTTTTATAGTTATGTTAGTATTAAGAACGTTATTTATATTTCAAATTTTTCTTTTTTTTCTGTACAG
ACGCGTGTACGCATGTAACATTATACTGAAAACCTTGCTTGAGAAGGTTTTGGGACGCTCGAGCAGGCTT
GGAGGCGACGTGGCAGTGGCTCGCGGGAGGATCGGCGGGAAACTCCGGGATATCCGTCGAGAGTTTACAC
GTGAATGGGCAGCGCAATCCGTTGACGACGATACGACTGGCAAAGTAGCGACGATACCTGCCAGACAGGT
GACATGTGCAGGCCGCACTAACAAGGAAACGGGCGCTGGGGGGGGCGGGCTTCTAGACTTTGCCCTTGAA
CAGGAATCTAGTGGGGGCTTGTCTTTCCGCCAATGGGGGAGCGCCTGTTGAGCGACCGTGCATGCTGGAA
CGCCAAGTGTATGTACAGCTGGTGGTCTCGCAGCGGTATGTGACGGGACTTACATCTCTCGTTTTTTCAT
GACCACGTTTTCACAGGCTCGGAGGTACGTTAAAGTTTTGAAGGCTGCATCTGAACCGAGGTATGGGGGA
GTTTGAACAGCAACAGTGTTGGGGCTGAGGGGGCCAAGATCGGGGCAAGCAGAGGTCTTAGATCAATTGT
GGGGATCCCAAAGGGCTCGTTATCACCTTTTTCCACCCAATTCGGGTCCCAATTGATCCACTACTGGCTT
GCCCAAGTTACCCCAGAAATGCCGCCCCGGATTTCTCCAAAAACCTAATAAGCTTCATGGAACTTGGTGG
AAGTGACTTTCTACAGAGTGGAGAGAACCGTGGACACGTGGCAATGGCGCTGACCGTGTCCCCGAGCCGA
ATCGACGTGAGGGGAGAACGGAGTATCTGCGGTCATGTGACCTTCCAGAGCGGCGTCGCCAGTGTGCACG
CGGTGACCCCCAGTTTGGGTCTCTGTCACACGCATACTACCTCGGCTCTCCACATGCTGAACTTTATCTT
TCGTGGGGATCATACCGAAAGTTGCAACTACCAGGTGTATATAAAGCCTGGTAGACTCCCCCCACTTTGG
ACCTCATCCAACCAAGACACACAAAAATGGACCGACTTAACAACCTCGCCACCCAGCTCGAGCAGAACCC
CGCCAATTCGTAGATAATGGAATACAAATGGATATCCAGAGTATACACATGGATAGTATACACTGACACG
ACAATTCTGTATCTCTTTATGTTAACTACTGTGAGGCATTAAATAGAGCTTGATATATAAAATGTTACAT
TTCACAGTCTGAACTTTTGCAGATTACCTAATTTGGTAAGATATTAATTATGAACTGAAAGTTGATGGCA
TCCCTAAATTTGATGCAACGGAATGCGTGCGATAGTGAATCATTGCTAACAGATCAAGTAATCGTATCAA
TCGTTCCACGTCTTATCCAGACTCGATTTCCGCCCTAACCTAA
Features (pLannotate 1.2.2; 14 found; start..end, strand, type, name):
     50..120     +  ncRNA          tRNA: Accession: RF00005 - tRNA
    142..216     +  misc_RNA       gRNA scaffold: guide RNA scaffold for the Streptococcus pyogenes CRISPR/Cas9 system
    621..654     -  protein_bind   FRT (minimal): supports FLP-mediated excision but not integration (Turan and Bode, 2011) FLP recombinase from the Saccharomyces cerevisiae 2μ plasmid
    698..738     -  terminator     rrnB T1 terminator (fragment): transcription terminator T1 from the E. coli rrnB gene
    740..855     -  ncRNA          5S rRNA: Accession: RF00001 - 5S ribosomal RNA
    886..910     +  CDS            KanR (fragment): aminoglycoside phosphotransferase; aph(3')-Ia; confers resistance to kanamycin
    940..1036    +  promoter       AmpR promoter (fragment): bla
   1039..1899    +  CDS            AmpR: β-lactamase; bla; confers resistance to ampicillin, carbenicillin, and related antibiotics
   2021..2609    +  rep_origin     ori: high-copy-number ColE1/pMB1/pBR322/pUC origin of replication
   2834..2851    +  terminator     rrnB T2 terminator (fragment): transcription terminator T2 from the E. coli rrnB gene
   2876..2895    -  CDS            lacZα (fragment): LacZα fragment of β-galactosidase; lacZ fragment
   3365..3398    +  protein_bind   FRT (minimal): supports FLP-mediated excision but not integration (Turan and Bode, 2011) FLP recombinase from the Saccharomyces cerevisiae 2μ plasmid
   4546..5567    +  CDS            HygR (fragment): aminoglycoside phosphotransferase from E. coli; aph(4)-Ia; confers resistance to hygromycin
   5569..5802    +  terminator     CYC1 terminator (fragment): S. cerevisiae CYC1; transcription terminator for CYC1
