[The description below was written by a language model from this plasmid's Addgene catalogue record and pLannotate feature annotations shown in this document.]
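Description:
pCfb13226 is a 7.1 kb yeast plasmid built on the depositing laboratory's own backbone. It serves as the base plasmid of the TUNEYALI system for one transcription factor target in Yarrowia lipolytica, TF36 (YALI1_A22330g). In E. coli it is maintained at high copy through a ColE1/pUC-type origin and selected with ampicillin via a full-length β-lactamase gene and its promoter. Selection in yeast is by hygromycin, using an annotated HygR coding sequence followed by a CYC1 terminator. The promoter driving this marker is not annotated, and no yeast replication element appears in the feature table, so the record does not state how the plasmid is maintained in Yarrowia.

The payload combines a guide RNA cassette with a repair template. A tRNA sequence lies immediately upstream of the spacer position and the Streptococcus pyogenes Cas9 gRNA scaffold, consistent with a tRNA-based design for expressing and processing the guide that targets TF36. No Cas9 gene is annotated, so the nuclease must presumably be supplied separately. The homology arms matching the TF36 locus are described in the catalogue entry but are not called out in the feature table, and probably lie in the large unannotated stretches. Two minimal FRT sites are also present, along with short fragments of rrnB terminators, 5S rRNA, KanR and lacZα that look like backbone remnants; the record does not explain their role.

According to the depositor, the plasmid can be used directly to knock out TF36. Alternatively, promoters can be inserted by Golden Gate assembly to build libraries that replace the native promoter and tune TF36 expression for high-throughput metabolic engineering.
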