Addgene plasmid #219901: pCfb13226
Purpose: The base plasmid of TUNEYALI for TF36
Depositing lab: Irina Borodina. Depositing organization: Danmarks Tekniske Universitet. Publication: High-throughput metabolic engineering of Yarrowia lipolytica through gene expression tuning. Jiang W, Wang S, Ahlheit D, Fumagalli T, Yang Z, Ramanathan S, Jiang X, Weber T, Dahlin J, Borodina I. Proc Natl Acad Sci U S A. 2025 Jun 10;122(23):e2426686122. doi: 10.1073/pnas.2426686122. Epub 2025 Jun 3. PubMed 40460129.
Backbone
  Vector backbone: Our own backbone
  Vector type: Yeast Expression
  Selectable markers: Hygromycin
Growth in bacteria
  Bacterial resistance: Ampicillin, 100 μg/mL
  Growth temperature: 37°C
  Growth strain: DH5alpha
  Copy number: High Copy
Gene/Insert
  Gene/Insert name: Contains gRNA targeting TF36 (YALI1_A22330g) and homologous arm matching TF36
  gRNA/shRNA sequence: AACAGAGGCGACCAGTCCTG
  Species: Yarrowia lipolytica
  Cloning method: Gibson Cloning
Terms and licenses: Academic/Nonprofit Terms; Industry Terms: Not Available to Industry
Depositor comments: This plasmid contains gRNA targeting TF36 (YALI1_A22330g) and homologous arm matching TF36, which can be used for library construction by inserting promoters using a golden gate or directly knocking TF36 out.
How to cite: pCfb13226 was a gift from Irina Borodina (Addgene plasmid # 219901 ; http://n2t.net/addgene:219901 ; RRID:Addgene_219901)
